Addgene plasmid #146574: pT7-EGFP-C1-HsUPF3biso2_I
Purpose: Mammalian Expression of HsUPF3biso2
Depositing lab: Elisa Izaurralde. Depositing organization: Max Planck Institute for Developmental Biology. Publication: SMG6 interacts with the exon junction complex via two conserved EJC-binding motifs (EBMs) required for nonsense-mediated mRNA decay. Kashima I, Jonas S, Jayachandran U, Buchwald G, Conti E, Lupas AN, Izaurralde E. Genes Dev. 2010 Nov 1. 24(21):2440-50. 10.1101/gad.604610 PubMed 20930030.
Backbone
  Vector backbone: Unknown
  Vector type: Mammalian Expression
Growth in bacteria
  Bacterial resistance: Kanamycin, 50 μg/mL
  Growth temperature: 37°C
  Growth strain: DH5alpha
  Copy number: High Copy
Gene/Insert
  Gene/Insert name: HsUPF3biso2
  Species: H. sapiens (human)
  Mutation: one silent mutation T510C compared to the sequence given by NCBI: human UPF3b isoform 2 NM_023010.3
  Entrez Gene: UPF3B (a.k.a. HUPF3B, MRX62, MRX82, MRXS14, RENT3B, UPF3BP1, UPF3BP2, UPF3BP3, UPF3X, Upf3p-X)
  Cloning method: Unknown
Terms and licenses: Academic/Nonprofit Terms; Industry Terms: Not Available to Industry
Depositor comments: Plasmids from this collection were made available to the research community and donated after the lab closed. Please note that the sequence provided by the depositing laboratory may be theoretical/predicted or based on Sanger sequencing results. There may be discrepancies between sequencing results obtained by Addgene and the depositor sequence. If an Addgene verified sequence is not available, please contact before placing your order to request that our lab fully sequence the plasmid.
How to cite: pT7-EGFP-C1-HsUPF3biso2_I was a gift from Elisa Izaurralde (Addgene plasmid # 146574 ; http://n2t.net/addgene:146574 ; RRID:Addgene_146574)
