[The description below was written by a language model from this plasmid's Addgene catalogue record and pLannotate feature annotations shown in this document.]
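Description:
pT7-EGFP-C1-HsUPF3biso2_I is a 6,188 nt mammalian expression plasmid encoding human UPF3B isoform 2 fused to the C-terminus of EGFP. The catalogue lists the backbone as unknown, but the name and the annotated layout are consistent with an EGFP-C1-type vector into which a T7 promoter has been added. It replicates in E. coli at high copy from a ColE1/pUC-type origin and also carries an f1 origin. A single NeoR/KanR (Tn5 aminoglycoside phosphotransferase) gene is preceded by both the bacterial bla promoter and the SV40 enhancer/early promoter and is followed by the HSV TK polyadenylation signal. This arrangement gives kanamycin selection in bacteria and could allow G418 selection in mammalian cells.

The expression cassette is driven by the CMV immediate early enhancer and promoter. A T7 promoter sits between the CMV promoter and the coding region, which in principle also permits transcription by T7 RNA polymerase. The EGFP coding sequence is followed by a short stretch of multiple cloning site and then the UPF3B coding sequence, and the transcript ends at the SV40 poly(A) signal. The insert differs from the NCBI reference for isoform 2 by one silent mutation (T510C). Several small annotated fragments (HIV-1 LTR, SV40 large T antigen, ble, bGH poly(A)) are probably short sequence matches or backbone remnants rather than functional elements.

UPF3B acts in nonsense-mediated mRNA decay, linking the exon junction complex to the NMD machinery and recruiting UPF2. The associated publication concerns interactions with the exon junction complex that are required for NMD. A GFP-tagged protein of this kind suits localisation and interaction studies in human cells, although the record states only mammalian expression as the purpose. The depositor sequence may be theoretical or based on Sanger sequencing.
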