Features (pLannotate 1.2.2; 18 found; start..end, strand, type, name):
     61..364     +  enhancer       CMV enhancer: human cytomegalovirus immediate early enhancer
    365..568     +  promoter       CMV promoter: human cytomegalovirus (CMV) immediate early promoter
    564..597     +  LTR            5' LTR (truncated) (fragment): truncated 5' long terminal repeat (LTR) from HIV-1
    613..631     +  promoter       T7 promoter: promoter for bacteriophage T7 RNA polymerase
    665..1381    +  CDS            EGFP: EGFP is a basic (constitutively fluorescent) green fluorescent protein published in 1996, derived from Aequorea victoria. It is reported to be a rapidly-maturing weak dimer with moderate acid sensitivity.
   1382..1402    +  misc_feature   MCS (fragment): multiple cloning site
   1403..2812    +  CDS            UPF3B: REN3B_HUMAN - Also known as RENT3B, UPF3X. Experimental evidence at protein level: Swiss-Prot protein existence level 1. Involved in nonsense-mediated decay (NMD) of mRNAs containing premature stop codons by associating with the nuclear exon junction complex (EJC) and serving as link between the EJC core and NMD machinery. Recruits UPF2 at the cytoplasmic side of the nuclear envelope and the subsequent formation of an UPF1-UPF2-UPF3 surveillance complex (including UPF1 bound to release factors at the stalled ribosome) is believed to activate NMD. In cooperation with UPF2 stimulates both ATPase
   2817..2852    +  misc_feature   MCS (fragment): multiple cloning site
   2869..2953    +  CDS            large T antigen (fragment): large T antigen from SV40 (simian virus 40)
   2976..3097    +  polyA_signal   SV40 poly(A) signal: SV40 polyadenylation signal
   3131..3559    -  rep_origin     f1 ori (sequence partly withheld): f1 bacteriophage origin of replication; arrow indicates direction of (+) strand synthesis
   3586..3690    +  promoter       AmpR promoter: bla
   3692..4049    +  promoter       SV40 promoter: SV40 enhancer and early promoter
   4084..4878    +  CDS            NeoR/KanR: aminoglycoside phosphotransferase from Tn5; aph(3')-II (or nptII); confers resistance to neomycin, kanamycin, and G418 (Geneticin®)
   4899..5051    +  CDS            ble (fragment): BLE_KLEPN - Experimental evidence at protein level: Swiss-Prot protein existence level 1. Binding protein with a strong affinity to the bleomycin family of antibiotics. Binds to CL990; an antimitotic-antibiotic compound. From Klebsiella pneumoniae.
   5110..5157    +  polyA_signal   HSV TK poly(A) signal: herpes simplex virus thymidine kinase polyadenylation signal (Cole and Stacy, 1985)
   5248..5264    -  polyA_signal   bGH poly(A) signal (fragment): bovine growth hormone polyadenylation signal
   5486..6074    +  rep_origin     ori: high-copy-number ColE1/pMB1/pBR322/pUC origin of replication
>Addgene plasmid #146574 | pT7-EGFP-C1-HsUPF3biso2_I | depositor full sequence | sequence record 289020 | Full Sequence
TAGTTATTAATAGTAATCAATTACGGGGTCATTAGTTCATAGCCCATATATGGAGTTCCGCGTTACATAA
CTTACGGTAAATGGCCCGCCTGGCTGACCGCCCAACGACCCCCGCCCATTGACGTCAATAATGACGTATG
TTCCCATAGTAACGCCAATAGGGACTTTCCATTGACGTCAATGGGTGGAGTATTTACGGTAAACTGCCCA
CTTGGCAGTACATCAAGTGTATCATATGCCAAGTACGCCCCCTATTGACGTCAATGACGGTAAATGGCCC
GCCTGGCATTATGCCCAGTACATGACCTTATGGGACTTTCCTACTTGGCAGTACATCTACGTATTAGTCA
TCGCTATTACCATGGTGATGCGGTTTTGGCAGTACATCAATGGGCGTGGATAGCGGTTTGACTCACGGGG
ATTTCCAAGTCTCCACCCCATTGACGTCAATGGGAGTTTGTTTTGGCACCAAAATCAACGGGACTTTCCA
AAATGTCGTAACAACTCCGCCCCATTGACGCAAATGGGCGGTAGGCGTGTACGGTGGGAGGTCTATATAA
GCAGAGCTCTCTGGCTAACTAGAGAACCCACTGCTTACTGGCTTATCGAAATTAATACGACTCACTATAG
GGAGACCCAAGCTCTAGCGCTACCGGTCGCCACCATGGTGAGCAAGGGCGAGGAGCTGTTCACCGGGGTG
GTGCCCATCCTGGTCGAGCTGGACGGCGACGTAAACGGCCACAAGTTCAGCGTGTCCGGCGAGGGCGAGG
GCGATGCCACCTACGGCAAGCTGACCCTGAAGTTCATCTGCACCACCGGCAAGCTGCCCGTGCCCTGGCC
CACCCTCGTGACCACCCTGACCTACGGCGTGCAGTGCTTCAGCCGCTACCCCGACCACATGAAGCAGCAC
GACTTCTTCAAGTCCGCCATGCCCGAAGGCTACGTCCAGGAGCGCACCATCTTCTTCAAGGACGACGGCA
ACTACAAGACCCGCGCCGAGGTGAAGTTCGAGGGCGACACCCTGGTGAACCGCATCGAGCTGAAGGGCAT
CGACTTCAAGGAGGACGGCAACATCCTGGGGCACAAGCTGGAGTACAACTACAACAGCCACAACGTCTAT
ATCATGGCCGACAAGCAGAAGAACGGCATCAAGGTGAACTTCAAGATCCGCCACAACATCGAGGACGGCA
GCGTGCAGCTCGCCGACCACTACCAGCAGAACACCCCCATCGGCGACGGCCCCGTGCTGCTGCCCGACAA
CCACTACCTGAGCACCCAGTCCGCCCTGAGCAAAGACCCCAACGAGAAGCGCGATCACATGGTCCTGCTG
GAGTTCGTGACCGCCGCCGGGATCACTCTCGGCATGGACGAGCTGTACAAGTCCGGACTCAGATCTCGAG
CTATGAAGGAAGAGAAGGAGCACAGGCCTAAGGAGAAGCGAGTAACCCTGTTAACCCCCGCCGGGGCCAC
AGGCAGCGGTGGTGGGACCTCGGGGGACAGCTCCAAGGGGGAAGATAAGCAGGATCGCAACAAGGAGAAG
AAAGAAGCGCTGAGCAAGGTGGTAATTCGAAGATTACCTCCCACTTTGACCAAGGAGCAGCTTCAGGAAC
ATCTTCAACCTATGCCTGAGCATGATTATTTTGAGTTTTTTTCTAATGATACGAGTTTGTATCCTCATAT
GTATGCCAGAGCATACATCAACTTTAAAAACCAAGAGGACATTATTTTGTTCAGGGATCGCTTTGATGGT
TATGTATTCCTTGACAATAAAGGTCAGGAATATCCCGCTATAGTAGAATTTGCACCTTTTCAAAAAGCTG
CAAAAAAGAAGACTAAGAAAAGAGATACCAAAGTCGGGACTATCGATGATGATCCAGAATATAGAAAGTT
TTTGGAAAGTTATGCCACAGACAATGAGAAAATGACATCTACTCCAGAGACACTGCTAGAGGAAATAGAA
GCAAAAAATAGAGAATTAATAGCTAAAAAGACAACCCCACTTTTGAGCTTCCTGAAAAACAAGCAGAGAA
TGAGAGAAGAAAAGAGAGAAGAAAGGAGGAGGAGAGAAATAGAAAGAAAAAGACAAAGAGAAGAAGAGAG
GAGGAAATGGAAAGAAGAAGAGAAACGAAAAAGGAAAGATATAGAAAAGCTAAAGAAGATAGACAGAATT
CCAGAAAGGGACAAATTAAAGGATGAACCAAAGATTAAGCTGCTCAAGAAGCCAGAAAAAGGAGATGAAA
AAGAATTGGACAAAAGAGAAAAAGCCAAGAAATTGGACAAAGAGAATCTCAGTGATGAAAGAGCCAGTGG
GCAAAGTTGTACATTGCCCAAGCGTTCTGATAGCGAACTTAAAGATGAAAAACCAAAGAGACCTGAAGAT
GAGAGCGGCAGAGACTATAGGGAGAGGGAACGGGAATATGAACGAGATCAGGAGCGCATACTTCGAGAAA
GAGAGAGGCTGAAGCGGCAAGAAGAAGAGCGCCGTAGGCAGAAGGAGCGCTATGAGAAAGAGAAGACTTT
TAAGAGAAAAGAAGAAGAAATGAAAAAAGAGAAAGACACACTTCGGGATAAAGGAAAGAAGGCTGAAAGT
ACAGAATCAATAGGCAGCTCAGAAAAAACTGAAAAGAAAGAAGAAGTGGTCAAGAGAGATCGAATAAGAA
ACAAGGATCGTCCAGCGATGCAGCTTTACCAACCAGGAGCTCGAAGCCGAAATCGACTCTGTCCCCCTGA
TGACAGCACCAAGTCTGGAGATTCAGCAGCAGAAAGGAAGCAGGAAAGTGGTATTAGCCATAGAAAAGAA
GGAGGAGAGGAGTGACAATTCTGCAGTCGACGGTACCGCGGGCCCGGGATCCACCGGATCTAGATAACTG
ATCATAATCAGCCATACCACATTTGTAGAGGTTTTACTTGCTTTAAAAAACCTCCCACACCTCCCCCTGA
ACCTGAAACATAAAATGAATGCAATTGTTGTTGTTAACTTGTTTATTGCAGCTTATAATGGTTACAAATA
AAGCAATAGCATCACAAATTTCACAAATAAAGCATTTTTTTCACTGCATTCTAGTTGTGGTTTGTCCAAA
CTCATCAATGTATCTTAACGCGTAAATTGTAAGCGTTAATATTTTGTTAAAATTCGCGTTAAATTTTTGT
TAAATCAGCTCATTTTTTAACCAATAGGCCGAAATCGGCAAAATCCCTTATAAATCAAAAGAATAGACCG
AGATAGGGT
[37 nt withheld, positions 3230-3266]
AAAGAACGTGGACTCCAACGTCAAAGG
[49 nt withheld, positions 3294-3342]
T
[91 nt withheld, positions 3344-3434]
G
[124 nt withheld, positions 3436-3559]
CAGGTGGCACTTTTCGGGGAAATGTGCGCGGAACCCCTATTTGTTTATTTTTCTAAATACATTCAAATAT
GTATCCGCTCATGAGACAATAACCCTGATAAATGCTTCAATAATATTGAAAAAGGAAGAGTCCTGAGGCG
GAAAGAACCAGCTGTGGAATGTGTGTCAGTTAGGGTGTGGAAAGTCCCCAGGCTCCCCAGCAGGCAGAAG
TATGCAAAGCATGCATCTCAATTAGTCAGCAACCAGGTGTGGAAAGTCCCCAGGCTCCCCAGCAGGCAGA
AGTATGCAAAGCATGCATCTCAATTAGTCAGCAACCATAGTCCCGCCCCTAACTCCGCCCATCCCGCCCC
TAACTCCGCCCAGTTCCGCCCATTCTCCGCCCCATGGCTGACTAATTTTTTTTATTTATGCAGAGGCCGA
GGCCGCCTCGGCCTCTGAGCTATTCCAGAAGTAGTGAGGAGGCTTTTTTGGAGGCCTAGGCTTTTGCAAA
GATCGATCAAGAGACAGGATGAGGATCGTTTCGCATGATTGAACAAGATGGATTGCACGCAGGTTCTCCG
GCCGCTTGGGTGGAGAGGCTATTCGGCTATGACTGGGCACAACAGACAATCGGCTGCTCTGATGCCGCCG
TGTTCCGGCTGTCAGCGCAGGGGCGCCCGGTTCTTTTTGTCAAGACCGACCTGTCCGGTGCCCTGAATGA
ACTGCAAGACGAGGCAGCGCGGCTATCGTGGCTGGCCACGACGGGCGTTCCTTGCGCAGCTGTGCTCGAC
GTTGTCACTGAAGCGGGAAGGGACTGGCTGCTATTGGGCGAAGTGCCGGGGCAGGATCTCCTGTCATCTC
ACCTTGCTCCTGCCGAGAAAGTATCCATCATGGCTGATGCAATGCGGCGGCTGCATACGCTTGATCCGGC
TACCTGCCCATTCGACCACCAAGCGAAACATCGCATCGAGCGAGCACGTACTCGGATGGAAGCCGGTCTT
GTCGATCAGGATGATCTGGACGAAGAGCATCAGGGGCTCGCGCCAGCCGAACTGTTCGCCAGGCTCAAGG
CGAGCATGCCCGACGGCGAGGATCTCGTCGTGACCCATGGCGATGCCTGCTTGCCGAATATCATGGTGGA
AAATGGCCGCTTTTCTGGATTCATCGACTGTGGCCGGCTGGGTGTGGCGGACCGCTATCAGGACATAGCG
TTGGCTACCCGTGATATTGCTGAAGAGCTTGGCGGCGAATGGGCTGACCGCTTCCTCGTGCTTTACGGTA
TCGCCGCTCCCGATTCGCAGCGCATCGCCTTCTATCGCCTTCTTGACGAGTTCTTCTGAGCGGGACTCTG
GGGTTCGAAATGACCGACCAAGCGACGCCCAACCTGCCATCACGAGATTTCGATTCCACCGCCGCCTTCT
ATGAAAGGTTGGGCTTCGGAATCGTTTTCCGGGACGCCGGCTGGATGATCCTCCAGCGCGGGGATCTCAT
GCTGGAGTTCTTCGCCCACCCTAGGGGGAGGCTAACTGAAACACGGAAGGAGACAATACCGGAAGGAACC
CGCGCTATGACGGCAATAAAAAGACAGAATAAAACGCACGGTGTTGGGTCGTTTGTTCATAAACGCGGGG
TTCGGTCCCAGGGCTGGCACTCTGTCGATACCCCACCGAGACCCCATTGGGGCCAATACGCCCGCGTTTC
TTCCTTTTCCCCACCCCACCCCCCAAGTTCGGGTGAAGGCCCAGGGCTCGCAGCCAACGTCGGGGCGGCA
GGCCCTGCCATAGCCTCAGGTTACTCATATATACTTTAGATTGATTTAAAACTTCATTTTTAATTTAAAA
GGATCTAGGTGAAGATCCTTTTTGATAATCTCATGACCAAAATCCCTTAACGTGAGTTTTCGTTCCACTG
AGCGTCAGACCCCGTAGAAAAGATCAAAGGATCTTCTTGAGATCCTTTTTTTCTGCGCGTAATCTGCTGC
TTGCAAACAAAAAAACCACCGCTACCAGCGGTGGTTTGTTTGCCGGATCAAGAGCTACCAACTCTTTTTC
CGAAGGTAACTGGCTTCAGCAGAGCGCAGATACCAAATACTGTCCTTCTAGTGTAGCCGTAGTTAGGCCA
CCACTTCAAGAACTCTGTAGCACCGCCTACATACCTCGCTCTGCTAATCCTGTTACCAGTGGCTGCTGCC
AGTGGCGATAAGTCGTGTCTTACCGGGTTGGACTCAAGACGATAGTTACCGGATAAGGCGCAGCGGTCGG
GCTGAACGGGGGGTTCGTGCACACAGCCCAGCTTGGAGCGAACGACCTACACCGAACTGAGATACCTACA
GCGTGAGCTATGAGAAAGCGCCACGCTTCCCGAAGGGAGAAAGGCGGACAGGTATCCGGTAAGCGGCAGG
GTCGGAACAGGAGAGCGCACGAGGGAGCTTCCAGGGGGAAACGCCTGGTATCTTTATAGTCCTGTCGGGT
TTCGCCACCTCTGACTTGAGCGTCGATTTTTGTGATGCTCGTCAGGGGGGCGGAGCCTATGGAAAAACGC
CAGCAACGCGGCCTTTTTACGGTTCCTGGCCTTTTGCTGGCCTTTTGCTCACATGTTCTTTCCTGCGTTA
TCCCCTGATTCTGTGGATAACCGTATTACCGCCATGCAT
